>Addgene plasmid #232474 | MB 101A ttrSR(m13)-sfGFP_mCherry | addgene full sequence | sequence record 467799 | Addgene NGS Result
GAAGATCATCTTATTAATCAGATAAAATCGCCAGATATCGATTGACGGCTAGCTCAGTCCTAGGTACAGT
GCTAGCGAATTCATTAAAGAGGAGAAAGGTACCCATGGTGAGCAAGGGCGAGGAGGATAACATGGCCATC
ATCAAGGAGTTCATGCGCTTCAAGGTGCACATGGAGGGCTCCGTGAACGGCCACGAGTTCGAGATCGAGG
GCGAGGGCGAGGGCCGCCCCTACGAGGGCACCCAGACCGCCAAGCTGAAGGTGACCAAGGGTGGCCCCCT
GCCCTTCGCCTGGGACATCCTGTCCCCTCAGTTCATGTACGGCTCCAAGGCCTACGTGAAGCACCCCGCC
GACATCCCCGACTACTTGAAGCTGTCCTTCCCCGAGGGCTTCAAGTGGGAGCGCGTGATGAACTTCGAGG
ACGGCGGCGTGGTGACCGTGACCCAGGACTCCTCCCTGCAGGACGGCGAGTTCATCTACAAGGTGAAGCT
GCGCGGCACCAACTTCCCCTCCGACGGCCCCGTAATGCAGAAGAAGACCATGGGCTGGGAGGCCTCCTCC
GAGCGGATGTACCCCGAGGACGGCGCCCTGAAGGGCGAGATCAAGCAGAGGCTGAAGCTGAAGGACGGCG
GCCACTACGACGCTGAGGTCAAGACCACCTACAAGGCCAAGAAGCCCGTGCAGCTGCCCGGCGCCTACAA
CGTCAACATCAAGTTGGACATCACCTCCCACAACGAGGACTACACCATCGTGGAACAGTACGAACGCGCC
GAGGGCCGCCACTCCACCGGCGGCATGGACGAGCTGTACAAGTAAGCTTTCTAACTAAAAAGGCCTCCCA
AATCGGGGGGCCTTTTTTATTGATAACAAAACGCTCGTCTAGGGTTATTTCGATGAAAGGAGAGAGTACT
AATGCCAATTGCAATAGGAAATAAACGGTTACCCGTTACGTTGGATGAAAAGAGACAAAAAGAATTGCAG
CAACTAAAGCAGAAGTACGGCAAAAGTGAATCCAGGATTATGTGTATTGCGTTAGATTTATTGATTGCCC
AAGAAAAAGCAGGATTTGAGGTACCAGCACTCAAAAAGTGACGTCACTTTTTATCCTAAAAACTAAAAGT
GATAGCACTTTTAATTATAAGAAGTTAGAATATTAATCATTTGCTTAATTGTACAATATAATGTACAATT
GTTTTATAGAAATAAATAAGGGGTGAAAGGAATGGAAGCAGTAGCTTATTCAAATTTCCGCCAAAATTTA
CGTAGTTATATGAAACAAGTTAATGAGGATGCTGAAACACTTATTGTAACAAGTAAAGATGTAGAAGATA
CAGTTGTTGTATTATCAAAAAGAGATTATGATTCTATGCAAGAAACGTTGAGAACACTTTCTAATAATTA
CGTCATGGAAAAAATTCGTCGAGGAGATGAACAATTCTCCAAAGGTGCATTTAAAACACATGACTTAATC
GAGGTTGAATCTGATGATTAAGGCTTGGTCTGATGATGCTTGGGATGATTATCTTTATTGGCATGAGCAA
GGAAACAAAAGCAATATAAAAAAGATTAACAAGTTAATAAAAGATATCGATCGTTCCCCCTTTGCTGGAT
TAGGAAAACCTGAGCCATTAAAGCATGATTTATCTGGAAAATGGTCCAGAAGAATTACAGATGAACATAG
ACTGATATATAGAGTTGAAAATGAAACGATATTTATTTATTCTGCAAAAGATCACTATTAACCAATCGGA
AGTAAGGAAAGGGTCAGAAACTTAAAAGTTTTTGATCCTTATTTTATTTACCCTAGTCATTTAAAAAGCT
AATATAGCTTAGTGTTGATTGTTATTAATGAATGTGTTTGTTACGCGTATTACGGATATAAGGTTAGTAA
AATCATTTCTAAAGTTGAGGAAAAGTAAATATAAATGGCTTAAATTTCAACAATTTGAAGTTGAATAGAT
ATGTTATAATACTATTGTAGTGTGGGATGTTAGTTACTAAAGGATGACGCTTATATATATGACTGAATAG
AATAAGCAATAGGTTTAATAATCTATTTTAAATTTTTTGTACTAGTTTTAGTTAATTAGCGGTTTACAGC
TAGCTCAGTCCTAGGGACTGTGCTAGCATAATCATTAACAACATCTTATATCAAATTTTAATATGTTTTC
TTCCGGCATGAGCCTGAAATGGCCTCTGAGCATCCAGGGTTCCATCGAACCGAAAATGACTCCGCGCATC
ATCTTCCGCATGGCCCTGCGCACTAAAGTGTTCATCACCCTGCTGGCTTGCCTGTTTGCTTCTGCCAACG
TATTCGCGGTGGAACCGCAGAACCAGTCCGCGCCTTCCGATGTGATGGACGCTGAGGTGGTTGCTCCGGT
TGCGACGGAGGAACCGGGTTACCAGGTCGTTGATGTTGGTGTGCTGGCGATTCGCGGTTATAAAGCTACC
ATCAACCGTTGGCAGCCACTGATGGGTTGGCTGGAGACTCAGATCCCGAACTCCTACTTCCGCCTGCACC
CGCTGTCTCTGGACGAGCTGGCAAAGGGTGTAGAAACCCAGGGTCTGGACTTCGTAATCACCAATCCAGG
CCAGTCCGTACTGCTGGCGCGTCAGTATTCTCTGACGTGGCTGGCGACCCTGCGCTCTCCGCTGAACAAC
GGTGCTGCGATGCAGGTGGGTTCCGCGCTGGTAGTTCGTGCCGACAGCCCGTACCAGACCCTGACCGATC
TGAAAGGCCGTCGTCTGGGCATCGTCAGCAAAAACGCATTCGGTGGTTATCTGACGCTGGTATATGAGGC
ACAGCTGAAAGGCATCGATCTGCCGCGCTTTGTTGGTGAAATCATCCCACTGGGCTTCCCGCTGGATAAC
CTGCTGTATCAGCTGGATGATCAGAAATCTGGTAATGACGCCGCAAAAGACAATCGTCTGGATGCCACCG
TTGTACCGGTATGCCAACTGGAACAGATGCAGGCCGAAGGTCTGATCAACATCGGCCACTATCGCGTTCT
GGACAACCAGACCCCGGTAGGTTTCCACTGTCAAGTAAGCACTCGTCTGTATCCGAACTGGTCTATGGCT
AAAACTAACCGTGCCAGCCAGTCCCTGGCAAAATCTGTGACCCAGGCTCTGCTGGCTCTGCCGGAAGATC
ACCTGGCAGCGAAAAGCTCTGACTCTGCAGGTTGGACCACTGCAGTGTCCCAGCTGGCGATCGACCAGCT
GCTGAAAGACCTGGACATGCATCCACTGCAGACCCCATGGTGGCAGCGCGCTTGGCAGTGGGTAAAACTG
CACCAGCAGTGGGCGTGGTTCATTCTGGGTATCCTGGTCCTGCTGAACGCATACCATTTCTGGCTGGAAT
ACCGTTTCTCCCGTCGTGGTCGTGAACTGATCAACACCCAGCGCCAGCTGAACGAAAACCGTGCTCTGCT
GGAGCACGCACAACGTATCGCCATCGCTGGCGAACTGGGTGCTAGCCTGTCCCATGAACTGAACCAGCCG
CTGGCTGCAATTGGTCACTATTGCCATGGTGCGGAAGTGCGTCTGCAGCGTGGTACTTCTCCTGAAGAAC
TGCAGTCTGTTCTGACCCTGATCCAGCAGGAAGTTACGCGCGCCGACTCTATCATCAGCCGTCTGCGTAA
CCTGCTGAAAAAACGCCCGGTTAGCAAACAGGCTCTGTATCTGCACGAACTGGTAAACGAAACGGTGCCG
CTGCTGGCGTACGAATTCGAACAGCACCAGATCAACCTGGCGGTAAACGTCAGCGGTGAACCTTACCTGC
AATCTCTGGACGAGGTCGGTATGCAGCAGCTGCTGCTGAACCTGCTGAAAAACGCGTTTGACGCGTGCGT
TCAGCGCCTGGAACTGGAATCCTCCGGCACTGAACAGAGCGGTATGCGTAAACCGTATGTTCCTACGATC
GATATTGATCTGCGCTACCAGGAGCGTACTCTGCTGCTGACTGTGACGGATAACGGCACTGGTCTGACCG
AGGAGACTAGCCTGCTGATGCAGGCCTTCTATTCCACCAAATCTGAAGGCCTGGGCCTGGGTCTGGTTAT
TTGCCGTGATATCGCTGAGTCCCACGGTGGCACCTTCTCTCTGGAATCCGCCATGGGTGGTGGCTGCCAG
GCTCAGGTGGCCATCCCGCGCAAGCCGGAACCGAATGGCGTTCTGTAATAATCTAGACCAGGCATCAAAT
AAAACGAAAGGCTCAGTCGAAAGACTGGGCCTTTCGTTTTATCTGTTGTTTGTCGGTGAACGCTCTCTAC
TAGAGTCACACTGGCTCACCTTCGGGTGGGCCTTTCTGCGTTTATAGGTACCCGGGGATCCTCTAGCGTC
TAAGAAACCATTATTATCATGACATTAACCTATAAAAATAGGCGTATCACGAGGCCCTTTCGTCTTCACC
TCGAGTTGATAGCTAGCTCAGTCCTAGGTATTGTGCTAGCACCAAATATAGAGAATCACAAGGATCTATT
CAATGAGCCTGGCGCTGCCGGTGTACCTGATTGACGACGATGACTCCGTTCGCCGTTCCCTGCGTTTCAT
GCTGGAAAGCTACGGCCTGAAAATCACTGACTTCGATTCTGCTGAAGCGTTCTTCACCGCGGTAGACCTG
ACCCTGCCGGGTTGCGCACTGGTGGACGTACGTATGCCGGGCCTGAGCGGCCCACAGCTGCACCTGGAAC
TGGTGTCTAAGAACAGCCCGCTGGCCGTGATCTATCTGACCGGTCACGGCGACGTTCCGATGGCGGTTGA
AGCGCTGAAACTGGGTGCGGTAGATTTCTTTCAGAAACCTGCAGACGGCGCTAAACTGGCTGAAGCTGTG
GTCAAAGCCCTGGAACACGCGAAAACCCACTACCAAGACAACCAGTACCTGGAAACCTATCAGGCTCTGA
CCCCACGTGAGCGCGAAATCCTGAACCTGATTGCGCAAGGTCTGAAAAACCAGGAAATCGCGGACAACCT
GTGCATTGCGATGCGCACCGTAGAAATCCACCGTGCGAACCTGATGAAAGGTATGCAGGTGGGCAGCCTG
GCAGAGATGATGCTGATTTACTCTCGTATCGCGGAGCGTCTGCGCCTGGAAGATAACCGTTAATAATCTA
GACCAGGCATCAAATAAAACGAAAGGCTCAGTCGAAAGACTGGGCCTTTCGTTTTATCTGTTGTTTGTCG
GTGAACGCTCTCTACTAGAGTCACACTGGCTCACCTTCGGGTGGGCCTTTCTGCGTTTATAGTAAATCAC
TGCATAATTCGTGTCGCTCAAGGCGCACTCCCGTTCTGGATAATGTTTTTTGCGCCGACATCATAACGGT
TCTGGCAAATATTCTGAAATGAGCTGGTTAGCTAGTCAATATTTGTTGCGCTAGATCAAATCCACGCCTG
ATATGTGGAAAACCACTATAGTTATGCCGCCTCGCCTTTTACAGAATGCCTGTAAAGAGGAGAAATACTA
GATGCGTAAAGGCGAAGAGCTGTTCACTGGTGTCGTCCCTATTCTGGTGGAACTGGATGGTGATGTCAAC
GGTCATAAGTTTTCCGTGCGTGGCGAGGGTGAAGGTGACGCAACTAATGGTAAACTGACGCTGAAGTTCA
TCTGTACTACTGGTAAACTGCCGGTACCTTGGCCGACTCTGGTAACGACGCTGACTTATGGTGTTCAGTG
CTTTGCTCGTTATCCGGACCATATGAAGCAGCATGACTTCTTCAAGTCCGCCATGCCGGAAGGCTATGTG
CAGGAACGCACGATTTCCTTTAAGGATGACGGCACGTACAAAACGCGTGCGGAAGTGAAATTTGAAGGCG
ATACCCTGGTAAACCGCATTGAGCTGAAAGGCATTGACTTTAAAGAAGACGGCAATATCCTGGGCCATAA
GCTGGAATACAATTTTAACAGCCACAATGTTTACATCACCGCCGATAAACAAAAAAATGGCATTAAAGCG
AATTTTAAAATTCGCCACAACGTGGAGGATGGCAGCGTGCAGCTGGCTGATCACTACCAGCAAAACACTC
CAATCGGTGATGGTCCTGTTCTGCTGCCAGACAATCACTATCTGAGCACGCAAAGCGTTCTGTCTAAAGA
TCCGAACGAGAAACGCGATCATATGGTTCTGCTGGAGTTCGTAACCGCAGCGGGCATCACGCATGGTATG
GATGAACTGTACAAATGATGAGAGAGAAGATTTTCAGCCTGATACAGATTAAATCAGAACGCAGAAGCGG
TCTGATAAAACAGAATTTGCCTGGCGGCAGTAGCGCGGTGGTCCCACCTGACCCCATGCCGAACTCAGAA
GTGAAACGCCGTAGCGCCGATGGTAGTGTGGGGTCTCCCCATGCGAGAGTAGGGAACTGCCAGGCATCAA
ATAAAACGAAAGGCTCAGTCGAAAGACTGGGCCTTTCGTTTTATCTGTTGTTTGTCGGTGAACGCTCTCC
TGAGTAGGACAAATCCGCCGGGAGCGGATTTGAACGTTGCGAAGCAACGGCCCGGAGGGTGGCGGGCAGG
ACGCCCGCCATAAACTGCCAGGCATCAAATTAAGCAGAAGGCCATCCTGACGGATGGCCTTTTTGCGTTT
CTACAAACTCTTTTGTTTATTTTTCTAAATACATTCAAATATGTATCCGCTCATGAGACAATAACCCTGA
TAAATGCTTCAATAATATTGAAAAAGGAAGAGTATGAGTATTCAACATTTCCGTGTCGCCCTTATTCCCT
TTTTTGCGGCATTTTGCCTTCCTGTTTTTGCTCACCCAGAAACGCTGGTGAAAGTAAAAGATGCTGAAGA
TCAGTTGGGTGCAGCAAACTATTAACTGGCGAACTACTTACTCTAGCTTCCCGGCAACAATTAATAGACT
GGATGGAGGCGGATAAAGTTGCAGGACCACTTCTGCGCTCGGCCCTTCCGGCTGGCTGGTTTATTGCTGA
TAAATCTGGAGCCGGTGAGCGTGGGTCTCGCGGTATCATTGCAGCACTGGGGCCAGATGGTAAGCCCTCC
CGTATCGTAGTTATCTACACGACGGGGAGTCAGGCAACTATGGATGAACGAAATAGACAGATCGCTGAGA
TAGGTGCCTCACTGATTAAGCATTGGTAACTGTCAGACCAAGTTTACTCATATATACTTTAGATTGATT
[125 nt withheld, positions 7140-7264]
C
[141 nt withheld, positions 7266-7406]
CCTTTGACGTTGGAGTCCACGTTCTTT
[37 nt withheld, positions 7434-7470]
ACCCTATCTCGGGCTATTCTTTTGATTTATAAGGGATTTTGCCGATTTCGGCCTATTGGTTAAAAAATGA
GCTGATTTAACAAAAATTTAACGCGAATTTTAACAAAATATTAACGTTTACAATTTAAAAGGATCTAGGT
GAAGATCCTTTTTGATAATCTCATGACCAAAATCCCTTAACGTGAGTTTTCGTTCCACTGAGCGTCAGAC
CCCGTAGAAAAGATCAAAGGATCTTCTTGAGATCCTTTTTTTCTGCGCGTAATCTGCTGCTTGCAAACAA
AAAAACCACCGCTACCAGCGGTGGTTTGTTTGCCGGATCAAGAGCTACCAACTCTTTTTCCGAAGGTAAC
TGGCTTCAGCAGAGCGCAGATACCAAATACTGTCCTTCTAGTGTAGCCGTAGTTAGGCCACCACTTCAAG
AACTCTGTAGCACCGCCTACATACCTCGCTCTGCTAATCCTGTTACCAGTCAGGCATTTGAGAAGCACAC
GGTCACACTGCTTCCGGTAGTCAATAAACCGGTAAACCAGCAATAGACATAAGCGGCTATTTAACGACCC
TGCCCTGAACCGACGACCGGGTCGAATTTGCTTTCGAATTTCTGCCATTCATCCGCTTATTATCACTTAT
TCAGGCGTAGCAACCAGGCGTTTAAGGGCACCAATAACTGCCTTAAAAAAATTACGCCCCGCCCTGCCAC
TCATCGCAGTACTGTTGTAATTCATTAAGCATTCTGCCGACATGGAAGCCATCACAAACGGCATGATGAA
CCTGAATCGCCAGCGGCATCAGCACCTTGTCGCCTTGCGTATAATATTTGCCCATGGTGAAAACGGGGGC
GAAGAAGTTGTCCATATTGGCCACGTTTAAATCAAAACTGGTGAAACTCACCCAGGGATTGGCTGAGACG
AAAAACATATTCTCAATAAACCCTTTAGGGAAATAGGCCAGGTTTTCACCGTAACACGCCACATCTTGCG
AATATATGTGTAGAAACTGCCGGAAATCGTCGTGGTATTCACACCAGAGCGATGAAAACGTTTCAGTTTG
CTCATGGAAAACGGTGTAACAAGGGTGAACACTATCCCATATCACCAGCTCACCGTCTTTCATTGCCATA
CGGAATTCCGGATGAGCATTCATCAGGCGGGCAAGAATGTGAATAAAGGCCGGATAAAACTTGTGCTTAT
TTTTCTTTACGGTCTTTAAAAAGGCCGTAATATCCAGCTGAACGGTCTGGTTATAGGTACATTGAGCAAC
TGACTGAAATGCCTCAAAATGTTCTTTACGATGCCATTGGGATATATCAACGGTGGTATATCCAGTGATT
TTTTTCTCCATTTTAGCTTCCTTAGCTCCTGAAAATCTCGATAACTCAAAAAATACGCCCGGTAGTGATC
TTATTTCATTATGGTGAAAGTTGGAACCTCTTACGTGCCGATCAACGTCTCATTTTCGCCAAAAGTTGGC
CCAGGGCTTCCCGGTATCAACAGGGACACCAGGATTTATTTATTCTGCGAAGTGATCTTCCGTCACAGGT
ATTTATTCGGCGCAAAGTGCGTCGGGTGATGCTGCCAACTTACTGATTTAGTGTATGATGGTGTTTTTGA
GGTGCTCCAGTGGCTTCTGTTTCTATCAGCTGTCCCTCCTGTTCAGCTACTGACGGGGTGGTGCGTAACG
GCAAAAGCACCGCCGGACATCAGCGCTAGCGGAGTGTATACTGGCTTACTATGTTGGCACTGATGAGGGT
GTCAGTGAAGTGCTTCATGTGGCAGGAGAAAAAAGGCTGCACCGGTGCGTCAGCAGAATATGTGATACAG
GATATATTCCGCTTCCTCGCTCACTGACTCGCTACGCTCGGTCGTTCGACTGCGGCGAGCGGAAATGGCT
TACGAACGGGGCGGAGATTTCCTGGAAGATGCCAGGAAGATACTTAACAGGGAAGTGAGAGGGCCGCGGC
AAAGCCGTTTTTCCATAGGCTCCGCCCCCCTGACAAGCATCACGAAATCTGACGCTCAAATCAGTGGTGG
CGAAACCCGACAGGACTATAAAGATACCAGGCGTTTCCCCCTGGCGGCTCCCTCGTGCGCTCTCCTGTTC
CTGCCTTTCGGTTTACCGGTGTCATTCCGCTGTTATGGCCGCGTTTGTCTCATTCCACGCCTGACACTCA
GTTCCGGGTAGGCAGTTCGCTCCAAGCTGGACTGTATGCACGAACCCCCCGTTCAGTCCGACCGCTGCGC
CTTATCCGGTAACTATCGTCTTGAGTCCAACCCGGAAAGACATGCAAAAGCACCACTGGCAGCAGCCACT
GGTAATTGATTTAGAGGAGTTAGTCTTGAAGTCATGCGCCGGTTAAGGCTAAACTGAAAGGACAAGTTTT
GGTGACTGCGCTCCTCCAAGCCAGTTACCTCGGTTCAAAGAGTTGGTAGCTCAGAGAACCTTCGAAAAAC
CGCCCTGCAAGGCGGTTTTTTCGTTTTCAGAGCAAGAGATTACGCGCAGACCAAAACGATCTCAA
Features (pLannotate 1.2.2; 24 found; start..end, strand, type, name):
     42..66      +  promoter       J23119(SpeI) promoter (fragment): bacterial promoter (Registry of Standard Biological Parts BBa J23119) modified to end with an SpeI site
    105..812     +  CDS            mCherry: mCherry is a basic (constitutively fluorescent) red fluorescent protein published in 2004, derived from Discosoma sp.. It is reported to be a very rapidly-maturing monomer with low acid sensitivity.
   1496..1738    +  CDS            yoeB: YOEB_ECOLI - Experimental evidence at protein level: Swiss-Prot protein existence level 1. Also shown in vitro to be a translation initiation blocker. Binds to the 70S ribosome and 50S ribosomal subunit; binding is inhibited by hygromycin A and tetracycline, both of which bind to the 30S subunit in the A site. Thus YoeB is located at the interface between 50S and 30S ribosomes and interacts with the A site where it cleaves mRNA, blocking translation initiation. From Escherichia coli (strain K12).
   2096..2115    +  promoter       J23119(SpeI) promoter (fragment): bacterial promoter (Registry of Standard Biological Parts BBa J23119) modified to end with an SpeI site
   4196..4267    +  terminator     rrnB T1 terminator: transcription terminator T1 from the E. coli rrnB gene
   4283..4310    +  terminator     T7Te terminator: phage T7 early transcription terminator
   4317..4336    +  misc_feature   MCS (fragment): pUC18/19 multiple cloning site
   4416..4441    +  promoter       J23119(SpeI) promoter (fragment): bacterial promoter (Registry of Standard Biological Parts BBa J23119) modified to end with an SpeI site
   5121..5192    +  terminator     rrnB T1 terminator: transcription terminator T1 from the E. coli rrnB gene
   5208..5235    +  terminator     T7Te terminator: phage T7 early transcription terminator
   5462..6175    +  CDS            superfolder GFP: GFP variant that folds robustly even when fused to poorly folded proteins (Pédelacq et al., 2006)
   6249..6364    +  ncRNA          5S rRNA: Accession: RF00001 - 5S ribosomal RNA
   6368..6454    +  terminator     rrnB T1 terminator: Escherichia coli rrnB; transcription terminator T1 from the E. coli rrnB gene
   6546..6573    +  terminator     rrnB T2 terminator: transcription terminator T2 from the E. coli rrnB gene
   6592..6683    +  promoter       AmpR promoter: bla
   6684..6803    +  CDS            AmpR (fragment): β-lactamase; bla; confers resistance to ampicillin, carbenicillin, and related antibiotics
   6804..7098    +  CDS            bla(M) (fragment): β-lactamase lacking the signal sequence; bla(M); allows cytosolic expression of β-lactamase
   7141..7521    +  rep_origin     M13 ori (sequence partly withheld): M13 bacteriophage origin of replication; arrow indicates direction of (+) strand synthesis
   7707..7940    +  rep_origin     ori (fragment): high-copy-number ColE1/pMB1/pBR322/pUC origin of replication
   8152..8811    -  CDS            CmR: chloramphenicol acetyltransferase; cat; confers resistance to chloramphenicol
   8812..8914    -  promoter       cat promoter: promoter of the E. coli cat gene encoding chloramphenicol acetyltransferase
   9035..9178    +  mobile_element IS1 (fragment): prokaryotic transposable element IS1
   9297..9352    -  rep_origin     RSF ori (fragment): Plasmids containing the RSF 1030 origin of replication can be propagated in E. coli cells that contain additional plasmids with compatible origins.
   9440..9985    -  rep_origin     p15A ori: Plasmids containing the medium-copy-number p15A origin of replication can be propagated in E. coli cells that contain a second plasmid with the ColE1 origin.
