[The description below was written by a language model from this plasmid's Addgene catalogue record and pLannotate feature annotations shown in this document.]
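Description:
MB 101A ttrSR(m13)-sfGFP_mCherry is a 9,985 bp bacterial expression plasmid built on the pBAD33 backbone, which carries point mutations introduced during cloning. It replicates from the p15A origin, is listed as low copy, and is selected with chloramphenicol through a cat promoter–CmR cassette. The annotation also picks up backbone remnants: an M13 phage origin, truncated β-lactamase fragments with the AmpR promoter, an IS1 fragment and short ColE1- and RSF-type origin fragments. None of these is recorded as a working marker or replicon.

The payload is an optimized tetrathionate biosensor based on the TtrSR two-component system of Shewanella baltica OS195. The sensor kinase ttrS is expressed from the weak constitutive J23109 promoter, and the response regulator ttrR from a separate constitutive synthetic promoter. Each of these units ends in rrnB T1 and T7Te terminators. The annotation tool did not label the ttrS and ttrR coding regions, but the gaps between the detected promoter fragments and terminators fit their stated sizes. When tetrathionate is present, the kinase is expected to activate TtrR, which drives the 85 bp minimal promoter PttrB185-269 placed upstream of superfolder GFP, followed by rrnB T1/T2 terminators. Green fluorescence therefore reports tetrathionate, a marker associated with gut inflammation.

A J23100-driven mCherry cassette gives constitutive red fluorescence for identifying or normalizing sensor cells. The Axe-Txe toxin-antitoxin module from Enterococcus faecium, under its native promoter (its toxin is annotated by homology as YoeB), promotes plasmid retention without antibiotic. The plasmid serves as the fluorescent readout version of a sensor developed in work on probiotic biosensors for imaging gut inflammation.
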