Addgene plasmid #232474: MB 101A ttrSR(m13)-sfGFP_mCherry
Purpose: Optimized tetrathionate sensor with fluorescent reporter (GFP), constitutive mCherry
Depositing lab: Mikhail Shapiro. Depositing organization: California Institute of Technology. Publication: Probiotic acoustic biosensors for noninvasive imaging of gut inflammation. Buss MT, Zhu L, Kwon JH, Tabor JJ, Shapiro MG. Nat Commun. 2025 Aug 25;16(1):7931. doi: 10.1038/s41467-025-62569-1. PubMed 40855083.
Backbone
  Vector backbone: pBAD33
  Backbone manufacturer: Beckwith Lab
  Backbone size w/o insert (bp): 5352
  Total vector size (bp): 9985
  Modifications to backbone: point mutations introduced during cloning
  Vector type: Bacterial Expression
Growth in bacteria
  Bacterial resistance: Chloramphenicol, 25 μg/mL
  Growth temperature: 37°C
  Growth strain: NEB Stable
  Copy number: Low Copy
Gene/Insert 1
  Gene/Insert name: ttrS (alt name: Tetrathionate sensor kinase ttrS (Sbal195_3859))
  Species: Shewanella baltica OS195
  Insert size (bp): 2016
  GenBank ID: NC_009997
  Promoter: J23109 (tttacagctagctcagtcctagggactgtgctagc)
  Cloning method: Gibson Cloning
  Sequencing primers: 5′ ATGTTAGTTACTAAAGGATGACGC
Gene/Insert 2
  Gene/Insert name: ttrR (alt name: Tetrathionate response regulator ttrR (Sbal195_3858))
  Species: Shewanella baltica OS195
  Insert size (bp): 621
  GenBank ID: NC_009997
  Promoter: Constitutive (TTGATAGCTAGCTCAGTCCTAGGTATTGTGCTAGC)
  Cloning method: Gibson Cloning
  Sequencing primers: 5′ TATCGCTGAGTCCCACGGTG
Gene/Insert 3
  Gene/Insert name: PttrB185-269 (alt names: Minimal tetrathionate activated promoter; Truncated promoter of ttrB (Sbal195_3860))
  Species: Shewanella baltica OS195
  Insert size (bp): 85
  GenBank ID: NC_009997
  Cloning method: Gibson Cloning
  Sequencing primers: 5′ CTGCATAATTCGTGTCGCTC
Gene/Insert 4
  Gene/Insert name: sfGFP (alt name: superfolder GFP)
  Species: Synthetic
  Insert size (bp): 720
  Promoter: PttrB185-269
  Cloning method: Gibson Cloning
  Sequencing primers: 5′ CTGCATAATTCGTGTCGCTC
Gene/Insert 5
  Gene/Insert name: AxeTxe (alt name: Toxin-antitoxin system)
  Species: Enterococcus faecium
  Insert size (bp): 1212
  GenBank ID: AF507977.1
  Promoter: Native
  Cloning method: Gibson Cloning
  Sequencing primers: 5′ CCGCTAATTAACTAAAACTAGTAC
Gene/Insert 6
  Gene/Insert name: mCherry
  Species: Synthetic
  Insert size (bp): 711
  Promoter: J23100 (TTGACGGCTAGCTCAGTCCTAGGTACAGTGCTAGC)
  Cloning method: Gibson Cloning
  Sequencing primers: 5′ GTTTTCAGAGCAAGAGATTACG
Terms and licenses: Academic/Nonprofit Terms; Industry Terms: Not Available to Industry
Depositor comments: Please visit https://doi.org/10.1101/2024.09.23.614598 for bioRxiv preprint.
How to cite: MB 101A ttrSR(m13)-sfGFP_mCherry was a gift from Mikhail Shapiro (Addgene plasmid # 232474 ; http://n2t.net/addgene:232474 ; RRID:Addgene_232474)
